>Addgene plasmid #166791 | pcDNA3.1 LIC 6A HIS-TEV-DPP9S | addgene full sequence | sequence record 328367 | Addgene NGS Result
GACGGATCGGGAGATCTCCCGATCCCCTATGGTGCACTCTCAGTACAATCTGCTCTGATGCCGCATAGTT
AAGCCAGTATCTGCTCCCTGCTTGTGTGTTGGAGGTCGCTGAGTAGTGCGCGAGCAAAATTTAAGCTACA
ACAAGGCAAGGCTTGACCGACAATTGCATGAAGAATCTGCTTAGGGTTAGGCGTTTTGCGCTGCTTCGCG
ATGTACGGGCCAGATATACGCGTTGACATTGATTATTGACTAGTTATTAATAGTAATCAATTACGGGGTC
ATTAGTTCATAGCCCATATATGGAGTTCCGCGTTACATAACTTACGGTAAATGGCCCGCCTGGCTGACCG
CCCAACGACCCCCGCCCATTGACGTCAATAATGACGTATGTTCCCATAGTAACGCCAATAGGGACTTTCC
ATTGACGTCAATGGGTGGAGTATTTACGGTAAACTGCCCACTTGGCAGTACATCAAGTGTATCATATGCC
AAGTACGCCCCCTATTGACGTCAATGACGGTAAATGGCCCGCCTGGCATTATGCCCAGTACATGACCTTA
TGGGACTTTCCTACTTGGCAGTACATCTACGTATTAGTCATCGCTATTACCATGGTGATGCGGTTTTGGC
AGTACATCAATGGGCGTGGATAGCGGTTTGACTCACGGGGATTTCCAAGTCTCCACCCCATTGACGTCAA
TGGGAGTTTGTTTTGGCACCAAAATCAACGGGACTTTCCAAAATGTCGTAACAACTCCGCCCCATTGACG
CAAATGGGCGGTAGGCGTGTACGGTGGGAGGTCTATATAAGCAGAGCTCTCTGGCTAACTAGAGAACCCA
CTGCTTACTGGCTTATCGAAATTAATACGACTCACTATAGGGAGACCCAAGCTTGGTACCGAGCTCGGAT
CCCTACTTCCAATCCAATGCCACCATGTCGTACTACCATCACCATCACCATCACGATTACGATATCCCAA
CGACCGAAAACCTGTATTTTCAGGGCGCCATGGGATCCATGGCCACCACCGGGACCCCAACGGCCGACCG
AGGCGACGCAGCCGCCACAGATGACCCGGCCGCCCGCTTCCAGGTGCAGAAGCACTCGTGGGACGGGCTC
CGGAGCATCATCCACGGCAGCCGCAAGTACTCGGGCCTCATTGTCAACAAGGCGCCCCACGACTTCCAGT
TTGTGCAGAAGACGGATGAGTCTGGGCCCCACTCCCACCGCCTCTACTACCTGGGAATGCCATATGGCAG
CCGAGAGAACTCCCTCCTCTACTCTGAGATTCCCAAGAAGGTCCGGAAAGAGGCTCTGCTGCTCCTGTCC
TGGAAGCAGATGCTGGATCATTTCCAGGCCACGCCCCACCATGGGGTCTACTCTCGGGAGGAGGAGCTGC
TGAGGGAGCGGAAACGCCTGGGGGTCTTCGGCATCACCTCCTACGACTTCCACAGCGAGAGTGGCCTCTT
CCTCTTCCAGGCCAGCAACAGCCTCTTCCACTGCCGCGACGGCGGCAAGAACGGCTTCATGGTGTCCCCT
ATGAAACCGCTGGAAATCAAGACCCAGTGCTCAGGGCCCCGGATGGACCCCAAAATCTGCCCTGCCGACC
CTGCCTTCTTCTCCTTCATCAATAACAGCGACCTGTGGGTGGCCAACATCGAGACAGGCGAGGAGCGGCG
GCTGACCTTCTGCCACCAAGGTTTATCCAATGTCCTGGATGACCCCAAGTCTGCGGGTGTGGCCACCTTC
GTCATACAGGAAGAGTTCGACCGCTTCACTGGGTACTGGTGGTGCCCCACAGCCTCCTGGGAAGGTTCAG
AGGGCCTCAAGACGCTGCGAATCCTGTATGAGGAAGTCGATGAGTCCGAGGTGGAGGTCATTCACGTCCC
CTCTCCTGCGCTAGAAGAAAGGAAGACGGACTCGTATCGGTACCCCAGGACAGGCAGCAAGAATCCCAAG
ATTGCCTTGAAACTGGCTGAGTTCCAGACTGACAGCCAGGGCAAGATCGTCTCGACCCAGGAGAAGGAGC
TGGTGCAGCCCTTCAGCTCGCTGTTCCCGAAGGTGGAGTACATCGCCAGGGCCGGGTGGACCCGGGATGG
CAAATACGCCTGGGCCATGTTCCTGGACCGGCCCCAGCAGTGGCTCCAGCTCGTCCTCCTCCCCCCGGCC
CTGTTCATCCCGAGCACAGAGAATGAGGAGCAGCGGCTAGCCTCTGCCAGAGCTGTCCCCAGGAATGTCC
AGCCGTATGTGGTGTACGAGGAGGTCACCAACGTCTGGATCAATGTTCATGACATCTTCTATCCCTTCCC
CCAATCAGAGGGAGAGGACGAGCTCTGCTTTCTCCGCGCCAATGAATGCAAGACCGGCTTCTGCCATTTG
TACAAAGTCACCGCCGTTTTAAAATCCCAGGGCTACGATTGGAGTGAGCCCTTCAGCCCCGGGGAAGATG
AATTTAAGTGCCCCATTAAGGAAGAGATTGCTCTGACCAGCGGTGAATGGGAGGTTTTGGCGAGGCACGG
CTCCAAGATCTGGGTCAATGAGGAGACCAAGCTGGTGTACTTCCAGGGCACCAAGGACACGCCGCTGGAG
CACCACCTCTACGTGGTCAGCTATGAGGCGGCCGGCGAGATCGTACGCCTCACCACGCCCGGCTTCTCCC
ATAGCTGCTCCATGAGCCAGAACTTCGACATGTTCGTCAGCCACTACAGCAGCGTGAGCACGCCGCCCTG
CGTGCACGTCTACAAGCTGAGCGGCCCCGACGACGACCCCCTGCACAAGCAGCCCCGCTTCTGGGCTAGC
ATGATGGAGGCAGCCAGCTGCCCCCCGGATTATGTTCCTCCAGAGATCTTCCATTTCCACACGCGCTCGG
ATGTGCGGCTCTACGGCATGATCTACAAGCCCCACGCCTTGCAGCCAGGGAAGAAGCACCCCACCGTCCT
CTTTGTATATGGAGGCCCCCAGGTGCAGCTGGTGAATAACTCCTTCAAAGGCATCAAGTACTTGCGGCTC
AACACACTGGCCTCCCTGGGCTACGCCGTGGTTGTGATTGACGGCAGGGGCTCCTGTCAGCGAGGGCTTC
GGTTCGAAGGGGCCCTGAAAAACCAAATGGGCCAGGTGGAGATCGAGGACCAGGTGGAGGGCCTGCAGTT
CGTGGCCGAGAAGTATGGCTTCATCGACCTGAGCCGAGTTGCCATCCATGGCTGGTCCTACGGGGGCTTC
CTCTCGCTCATGGGGCTAATCCACAAGCCCCAGGTGTTCAAGGTGGCCATCGCGGGTGCCCCGGTCACCG
TCTGGATGGCCTACGACACAGGGTACACTGAGCGCTACATGGACGTCCCTGAGAACAACCAGCACGGCTA
TGAGGCGGGTTCCGTGGCCCTGCACGTGGAGAAGCTGCCCAATGAGCCCAACCGCTTGCTTATCCTCCAC
GGCTTCCTGGACGAAAACGTGCACTTTTTCCACACAAACTTCCTCGTCTCCCAACTGATCCGAGCAGGGA
AACCTTACCAGCTCCAGATCTACCCCAACGAGAGACACAGTATTCGCTGCCCCGAGTCGGGCGAGCACTA
TGAAGTCACGTTGCTGCACTTTCTACAGGAATACCTCTAGTAATAACATTGGAAGTGGATAATCTAGAGG
GCCCTATTCTATAGTGTCACCTAAATGCTAGAGCTCGCTGATCAGCCTCGACTGTGCCTTCTAGTTGCCA
GCCATCTGTTGTTTGCCCCTCCCCCGTGCCTTCCTTGACCCTGGAAGGTGCCACTCCCACTGTCCTTTCC
TAATAAAATGAGGAAATTGCATCGCATTGTCTGAGTAGGTGTCATTCTATTCTGGGGGGTGGGGTGGGGC
AGGACAGCAAGGGGGAGGATTGGGAAGACAATAGCAGGCATGCTGGGGATGCGGTGGGCTCTATGGCTTC
TGAGGCGGAAAGAACCAGCTGGGGCTCTAGGGGGTATCCCC
[124 nt withheld, positions 3962-4085]
C
[91 nt withheld, positions 4087-4177]
A
[49 nt withheld, positions 4179-4227]
CCTTTGACGTTGGAGTCCACGTTCTTT
[37 nt withheld, positions 4255-4291]
ACCCTATCTCGGTCTATTCTTTTGATTTATAAGGGATTTTGCCGATTTCGGCCTATTGGTTAAAAAATGA
GCTGATTTAACAAAAATTTAACGCGAATTAATTCTGTGGAATGTGTGTCAGTTAGGGTGTGGAAAGTCCC
CAGGCTCCCCAGCAGGCAGAAGTATGCAAAGCATGCATCTCAATTAGTCAGCAACCAGGTGTGGAAAGTC
CCCAGGCTCCCCAGCAGGCAGAAGTATGCAAAGCATGCATCTCAATTAGTCAGCAACCATAGTCCCGCCC
CTAACTCCGCCCATCCCGCCCCTAACTCCGCCCAGTTCCGCCCATTCTCCGCCCCATGGCTGACTAATTT
TTTTTATTTATGCAGAGGCCGAGGCCGCCTCTGCCTCTGAGCTATTCCAGAAGTAGTGAGGAGGCTTTTT
TGGAGGCCTAGGCTTTTGCAAAAAGCTCCCGGGAGCTTGTATATCCATTTTCGGATCTGATCAAGAGACA
GGATGAGGATCGTTTCGCATGATTGAACAAGATGGATTGCACGCAGGTTCTCCGGCCGCTTGGGTGGAGA
GGCTATTCGGCTATGACTGGGCACAACAGACAATCGGCTGCTCTGATGCCGCCGTGTTCCGGCTGTCAGC
GCAGGGGCGCCCGGTTCTTTTTGTCAAGACCGACCTGTCCGGTGCCCTGAATGAACTGCAGGACGAGGCA
GCGCGGCTATCGTGGCTGGCCACGACGGGCGTTCCTTGCGCAGCTGTGCTCGACGTTGTCACTGAAGCGG
GAAGGGACTGGCTGCTATTGGGCGAAGTGCCGGGGCAGGATCTCCTGTCATCTCACCTTGCTCCTGCCGA
GAAAGTATCCATCATGGCTGATGCAATGCGGCGGCTGCATACGCTTGATCCGGCTACCTGCCCATTCGAC
CACCAAGCGAAACATCGCATCGAGCGAGCACGTACTCGGATGGAAGCCGGTCTTGTCGATCAGGATGATC
TGGACGAAGAGCATCAGGGGCTCGCGCCAGCCGAACTGTTCGCCAGGCTCAAGGCGCGCATGCCCGACGG
CGAGGATCTCGTCGTGACCCATGGCGATGCCTGCTTGCCGAATATCATGGTGGAAAATGGCCGCTTTTCT
GGATTCATCGACTGTGGCCGGCTGGGTGTGGCGGACCGCTATCAGGACATAGCGTTGGCTACCCGTGATA
TTGCTGAAGAGCTTGGCGGCGAATGGGCTGACCGCTTCCTCGTGCTTTACGGTATCGCCGCTCCCGATTC
GCAGCGCATCGCCTTCTATCGCCTTCTTGACGAGTTCTTCTGAGCGGGACTCTGGGGTTCGAAATGACCG
ACCAAGCGACGCCCAACCTGCCATCACGAGATTTCGATTCCACCGCCGCCTTCTATGAAAGGTTGGGCTT
CGGAATCGTTTTCCGGGACGCCGGCTGGATGATCCTCCAGCGCGGGGATCTCATGCTGGAGTTCTTCGCC
CACCCCAACTTGTTTATTGCAGCTTATAATGGTTACAAATAAAGCAATAGCATCACAAATTTCACAAATA
AAGCATTTTTTTCACTGCATTCTAGTTGTGGTTTGTCCAAACTCATCAATGTATCTTATCATGTCTGTAT
ACCGTCGACCTCTAGCTAGAGCTTGGCGTAATCATGGTCATAGCTGTTTCCTGTGTGAAATTGTTATCCG
CTCACAATTCCACACAACATACGAGCCGGAAGCATAAAGTGTAAAGCCTGGGGTGCCTAATGAGTGAGCT
AACTCACATTAATTGCGTTGCGCTCACTGCCCGCTTTCCAGTCGGGAAACCTGTCGTGCCAGCTGCATTA
ATGAATCGGCCAACGCGCGGGGAGAGGCGGTTTGCGTATTGGGCGCTCTTCCGCTTCCTCGCTCACTGAC
TCGCTGCGCTCGGTCGTTCGGCTGCGGCGAGCGGTATCAGCTCACTCAAAGGCGGTAATACGGTTATCCA
CAGAATCAGGGGATAACGCAGGAAAGAACATGTGAGCAAAAGGCCAGCAAAAGGCCAGGAACCGTAAAAA
GGCCGCGTTGCTGGCGTTTTTCCATAGGCTCCGCCCCCCTGACGAGCATCACAAAAATCGACGCTCAAGT
CAGAGGTGGCGAAACCCGACAGGACTATAAAGATACCAGGCGTTTCCCCCTGGAAGCTCCCTCGTGCGCT
CTCCTGTTCCGACCCTGCCGCTTACCGGATACCTGTCCGCCTTTCTCCCTTCGGGAAGCGTGGCGCTTTC
TCATAGCTCACGCTGTAGGTATCTCAGTTCGGTGTAGGTCGTTCGCTCCAAGCTGGGCTGTGTGCACGAA
CCCCCCGTTCAGCCCGACCGCTGCGCCTTATCCGGTAACTATCGTCTTGAGTCCAACCCGGTAAGACACG
ACTTATCGCCACTGGCAGCAGCCACTGGTAACAGGATTAGCAGAGCGAGGTATGTAGGCGGTGCTACAGA
GTTCTTGAAGTGGTGGCCTAACTACGGCTACACTAGAAGAACAGTATTTGGTATCTGCGCTCTGCTGAAG
CCAGTTACCTTCGGAAAAAGAGTTGGTAGCTCTTGATCCGGCAAACAAACCACCGCTGGTAGCGGTGGTT
TTTTTGTTTGCAAGCAGCAGATTACGCGCAGAAAAAAAGGATCTCAAGAAGATCCTTTGATCTTTTCTAC
GGGGTCTGACGCTCAGTGGAACGAAAACTCACGTTAAGGGATTTTGGTCATGAGATTATCAAAAAGGATC
TTCACCTAGATCCTTTTAAATTAAAAATGAAGTTTTAAATCAATCTAAAGTATATATGAGTAAACTTGGT
CTGACAGTTACCAATGCTTAATCAGTGAGGCACCTATCTCAGCGATCTGTCTATTTCGTTCATCCATAGT
TGCCTGACTCCCCGTCGTGTAGATAACTACGATACGGGAGGGCTTACCATCTGGCCCCAGTGCTGCAATG
ATACCGCGAGACCCACGCTCACCGGCTCCAGATTTATCAGCAATAAACCAGCCAGCCGGAAGGGCCGAGC
GCAGAAGTGGTCCTGCAACTTTATCCGCCTCCATCCAGTCTATTAATTGTTGCCGGGAAGCTAGAGTAAG
TAGTTCGCCAGTTAATAGTTTGCGCAACGTTGTTGCCATTGCTACAGGCATCGTGGTGTCACGCTCGTCG
TTTGGTATGGCTTCATTCAGCTCCGGTTCCCAACGATCAAGGCGAGTTACATGATCCCCCATGTTGTGCA
AAAAAGCGGTTAGCTCCTTCGGTCCTCCGATCGTTGTCAGAAGTAAGTTGGCCGCAGTGTTATCACTCAT
GGTTATGGCAGCACTGCATAATTCTCTTACTGTCATGCCATCCGTAAGATGCTTTTCTGTGACTGGTGAG
TACTCAACCAAGTCATTCTGAGAATAGTGTATGCGGCGACCGAGTTGCTCTTGCCCGGCGTCAATACGGG
ATAATACCGCGCCACATAGCAGAACTTTAAAAGTGCTCATCATTGGAAAACGTTCTTCGGGGCGAAAACT
CTCAAGGATCTTACCGCTGTTGAGATCCAGTTCGATGTAACCCACTCGTGCACCCAACTGATCTTCAGCA
TCTTTTACTTTCACCAGCGTTTCTGGGTGAGCAAAAACAGGAAGGCAAAATGCCGCAAAAAAGGGAATAA
GGGCGACACGGAAATGTTGAATACTCATACTCTTCCTTTTTCATTATTATTGAAGCATTTATCAGGGTTA
TTGTCTCATGAGCGGATACATATTTGAATGTATTTAGAAAAATAAACAAATAGGGGTTCCGCGCACATTT
CCCCGAAAAGTGCCACCTGACGTC
Features (pLannotate 1.2.2; 23 found; start..end, strand, type, name):
     28..80      -  misc_feature   bom (fragment): basis of mobility region from pBR322
    235..614     +  enhancer       CMV enhancer: human cytomegalovirus immediate early enhancer
    615..818     +  promoter       CMV promoter: human cytomegalovirus (CMV) immediate early promoter
    814..847     +  LTR            5' LTR (truncated) (fragment): truncated 5' long terminal repeat (LTR) from HIV-1
    863..881     +  promoter       T7 promoter: promoter for bacteriophage T7 RNA polymerase
    945..964     +  CDS            8xHis (fragment): 8xHis affinity tag
    986..1006    +  CDS            TEV site: tobacco etch virus (TEV) protease recognition and cleavage site
   1019..3607    +  CDS            DPP9: DPP9_HUMAN - Also known as DPRP2. Experimental evidence at protein level: Swiss-Prot protein existence level 1. Dipeptidyl peptidase that cleaves off N-terminal dipeptides from proteins having a Pro or Ala residue at position 2 (PubMed:12662155, PubMed:16475979, PubMed:19667070, PubMed:30291141, PubMed:29382749). Acts as an inhibitor of caspase-1-dependent monocyte and macrophage pyroptosis: inhibits pyroptosis by preventing activation of NLRP1 and CARD8 via an unknown mechanism (PubMed:27820798, PubMed:30291141, PubMed:29967349, PubMed:31525884, PubMed:32796818). From Homo sapiens (Human).
   3648..3666    -  promoter       SP6 promoter: promoter for bacteriophage SP6 RNA polymerase
   3692..3916    +  polyA_signal   bGH poly(A) signal: bovine growth hormone polyadenylation signal
   3920..3941    +  promoter       SV40 promoter (fragment): SV40 enhancer and early promoter
   3962..4390    +  rep_origin     f1 ori (sequence partly withheld): f1 bacteriophage origin of replication; arrow indicates direction of (+) strand synthesis
   4404..4733    +  promoter       SV40 promoter: SV40 enhancer and early promoter
   4800..5591    +  CDS            neo: KKA2_KLEPN - Also known as kan, nptII. Experimental evidence at protein level: Swiss-Prot protein existence level 1. Resistance to kanamycin, neomycin, paromomycin, ribostamycin, butirosin and gentamicin B. From Klebsiella pneumoniae.
   5615..5773    +  CDS            ble (fragment): BLE_KLEPN - Experimental evidence at protein level: Swiss-Prot protein existence level 1. Binding protein with a strong affinity to the bleomycin family of antibiotics. Binds to CL990; an antimitotic-antibiotic compound. From Klebsiella pneumoniae.
   5768..5889    +  polyA_signal   SV40 poly(A) signal: SV40 polyadenylation signal
   5962..5978    -  protein_bind   lac operator: The lac repressor binds to the lac operator to inhibit transcription in E. coli. This inhibition can be relieved by adding lactose or isopropyl-β-D-thiogalactopyranoside (IPTG). lac repressor encoded by lacI
   5986..6016    -  promoter       lac promoter: promoter for the E. coli lac operon
   6031..6052    -  protein_bind   CAP binding site: CAP binding activates transcription in the presence of cAMP. E. coli catabolite activator protein
   6065..6157    -  CDS            lacI (fragment): lac repressor; lacI; The lac repressor binds to the lac operator to inhibit transcription in E. coli. This inhibition can be relieved by adding lactose or isopropyl-β-D-thiogalactopyranoside (IPTG).
   6340..6928    -  rep_origin     ori: high-copy-number ColE1/pMB1/pBR322/pUC origin of replication
   7099..7959    -  CDS            AmpR: β-lactamase; bla; confers resistance to ampicillin, carbenicillin, and related antibiotics
   7960..8064    -  promoter       AmpR promoter: bla
