[The description below was written by a language model from this plasmid's Addgene catalogue record and pLannotate feature annotations shown in this document.]
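Description:
pcDNA3.1 LIC 6A HIS-TEV-DPP9S is a mammalian expression plasmid of about 8.1 kb, built on a pcDNA3.1 derivative adapted for ligation-independent cloning. It is propagated in E. coli through a high-copy ColE1/pUC-type origin and selected with ampicillin via the β-lactamase gene and its own promoter. An f1 origin is also present. For selection in mammalian cells, the backbone carries a neomycin/kanamycin phosphotransferase gene driven by the SV40 enhancer/early promoter and terminated by an SV40 polyadenylation signal, which allows G418 selection of stable transfectants. Several short annotations (an HIV-1 LTR fragment, a ble fragment, a lacI fragment and a partial bom region) appear to be backbone remnants or partial sequence matches rather than functional elements.

The payload is human DPP9, designated DPP9S by the depositor, a dipeptidyl peptidase that removes N-terminal dipeptides from substrates with proline or alanine at position 2 and that restrains NLRP1 and CARD8 inflammasome activation. Its coding sequence is transcribed from the CMV immediate-early enhancer and promoter and terminated by the bovine growth hormone polyadenylation signal. The backbone supplies an N-terminal polyhistidine tag followed by a TEV protease cleavage site, so the protein can be captured by metal-affinity chromatography and the tag then removed. The tag is annotated only as a fragment of an 8xHis motif, so its exact length is not established by the record. T7 and SP6 promoters flank the insert, and the T7 promoter is oriented to permit in vitro transcription of the sense strand. The stated purpose is expression of His-tagged DPP9S in mammalian cells. The associated work concerns DPP9 binding of the NLRP1 C-terminal fragment to repress inflammasome activation.
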