Addgene plasmid #166791: pcDNA3.1 LIC 6A HIS-TEV-DPP9S
Purpose: Mammalian cell expression vector for His-tagged DPP9S
Depositing lab: Hao Wu. Depositing organization: Boston Children's Hospital. Publication: DPP9 sequesters the C terminus of NLRP1 to repress inflammasome activation. Hollingsworth LR, Sharif H, Griswold AR, Fontana P, Mintseris J, Dagbay KB, Paulo JA, Gygi SP, Bachovchin DA, Wu H. Nature. 2021 Mar 17. pii: 10.1038/s41586-021-03350-4. doi: 10.1038/s41586-021-03350-4. PubMed 33731932.
Backbone
  Vector backbone: pcDNA3.1 LIC 6A
  Vector type: Mammalian Expression
Growth in bacteria
  Bacterial resistance: Ampicillin, 100 μg/mL
  Growth temperature: 37°C
  Growth strain: DH5alpha
  Copy number: High Copy
Gene/Insert
  Gene/Insert name: DPP9 (alt name: DPP9S)
  Species: H. sapiens (human)
  Entrez Gene: DPP9 (a.k.a. DP9, DPLP9, DPP IX, DPRP-2, DPRP2, HATIS, IMD111)
  Promoter: CMV
  Tag / fusion protein: HIS-TEV (N terminal on backbone)
  Cloning method: Ligation Independent Cloning
  Sequencing primers: 5′ CMV F; 3′ BGHR
Terms and licenses: Academic/Nonprofit Terms; Industry Terms: Not Available to Industry
Depositor comments: Mammalian cell expression vector for His-tagged DPP9S
How to cite: pcDNA3.1 LIC 6A HIS-TEV-DPP9S was a gift from Hao Wu (Addgene plasmid # 166791 ; http://n2t.net/addgene:166791 ; RRID:Addgene_166791)
