>Addgene plasmid #166791 | pcDNA3.1 LIC 6A HIS-TEV-DPP9S | depositor partial sequence | sequence record 323789 | Insert sequence
ATGTCGTACTACCATCACCATCACCATCACGATTACGATATCCCAACGACCGAAAACCTGTATTTTCAGG
GCGCCATGGGATCCATGGCCACCACCGGGACCCCAACGGCCGACCGAGGCGACGCAGCCGCCACAGATGA
CCCGGCCGCCCGCTTCCAGGTGCAGAAGCACTCGTGGGACGGGCTCCGGAGCATCATCCACGGCAGCCGC
AAGTACTCGGGCCTCATTGTCAACAAGGCGCCCCACGACTTCCAGTTTGTGCAGAAGACGGATGAGTCTG
GGCCCCACTCCCACCGCCTCTACTACCTGGGAATGCCATATGGCAGCCGAGAGAACTCCCTCCTCTACTC
TGAGATTCCCAAGAAGGTCCGGAAAGAGGCTCTGCTGCTCCTGTCCTGGAAGCAGATGCTGGATCATTTC
CAGGCCACGCCCCACCATGGGGTCTACTCTCGGGAGGAGGAGCTGCTGAGGGAGCGGAAACGCCTGGGGG
TCTTCGGCATCACCTCCTACGACTTCCACAGCGAGAGTGGCCTCTTCCTCTTCCAGGCCAGCAACAGCCT
CTTCCACTGCCGCGACGGCGGCAAGAACGGCTTCATGGTGTCCCCTATGAAACCGCTGGAAATCAAGACC
CAGTGCTCAGGGCCCCGGATGGACCCCAAAATCTGCCCTGCCGACCCTGCCTTCTTCTCCTTCATCAATA
ACAGCGACCTGTGGGTGGCCAACATCGAGACAGGCGAGGAGCGGCGGCTGACCTTCTGCCACCAAGGTTT
ATCCAATGTCCTGGATGACCCCAAGTCTGCGGGTGTGGCCACCTTCGTCATACAGGAAGAGTTCGACCGC
TTCACTGGGTACTGGTGGTGCCCCACAGCCTCCTGGGAAGGTTCAGAGGGCCTCAAGACGCTGCGAATCC
TGTATGAGGAAGTCGATGAGTCCGAGGTGGAGGTCATTCACGTCCCCTCTCCTGCGCTAGAAGAAAGGAA
GACGGACTCGTATCGGTACCCCAGGACAGGCAGCAAGAATCCCAAGATTGCCTTGAAACTGGCTGAGTTC
CAGACTGACAGCCAGGGCAAGATCGTCTCGACCCAGGAGAAGGAGCTGGTGCAGCCCTTCAGCTCGCTGT
TCCCGAAGGTGGAGTACATCGCCAGGGCCGGGTGGACCCGGGATGGCAAATACGCCTGGGCCATGTTCCT
GGACCGGCCCCAGCAGTGGCTCCAGCTCGTCCTCCTCCCCCCGGCCCTGTTCATCCCGAGCACAGAGAAT
GAGGAGCAGCGGCTAGCCTCTGCCAGAGCTGTCCCCAGGAATGTCCAGCCGTATGTGGTGTACGAGGAGG
TCACCAACGTCTGGATCAATGTTCATGACATCTTCTATCCCTTCCCCCAATCAGAGGGAGAGGACGAGCT
CTGCTTTCTCCGCGCCAATGAATGCAAGACCGGCTTCTGCCATTTGTACAAAGTCACCGCCGTTTTAAAA
TCCCAGGGCTACGATTGGAGTGAGCCCTTCAGCCCCGGGGAAGATGAATTTAAGTGCCCCATTAAGGAAG
AGATTGCTCTGACCAGCGGTGAATGGGAGGTTTTGGCGAGGCACGGCTCCAAGATCTGGGTCAATGAGGA
GACCAAGCTGGTGTACTTCCAGGGCACCAAGGACACGCCGCTGGAGCACCACCTCTACGTGGTCAGCTAT
GAGGCGGCCGGCGAGATCGTACGCCTCACCACGCCCGGCTTCTCCCATAGCTGCTCCATGAGCCAGAACT
TCGACATGTTCGTCAGCCACTACAGCAGCGTGAGCACGCCGCCCTGCGTGCACGTCTACAAGCTGAGCGG
CCCCGACGACGACCCCCTGCACAAGCAGCCCCGCTTCTGGGCTAGCATGATGGAGGCAGCCAGCTGCCCC
CCGGATTATGTTCCTCCAGAGATCTTCCATTTCCACACGCGCTCGGATGTGCGGCTCTACGGCATGATCT
ACAAGCCCCACGCCTTGCAGCCAGGGAAGAAGCACCCCACCGTCCTCTTTGTATATGGAGGCCCCCAGGT
GCAGCTGGTGAATAACTCCTTCAAAGGCATCAAGTACTTGCGGCTCAACACACTGGCCTCCCTGGGCTAC
GCCGTGGTTGTGATTGACGGCAGGGGCTCCTGTCAGCGAGGGCTTCGGTTCGAAGGGGCCCTGAAAAACC
AAATGGGCCAGGTGGAGATCGAGGACCAGGTGGAGGGCCTGCAGTTCGTGGCCGAGAAGTATGGCTTCAT
CGACCTGAGCCGAGTTGCCATCCATGGCTGGTCCTACGGGGGCTTCCTCTCGCTCATGGGGCTAATCCAC
AAGCCCCAGGTGTTCAAGGTGGCCATCGCGGGTGCCCCGGTCACCGTCTGGATGGCCTACGACACAGGGT
ACACTGAGCGCTACATGGACGTCCCTGAGAACAACCAGCACGGCTATGAGGCGGGTTCCGTGGCCCTGCA
CGTGGAGAAGCTGCCCAATGAGCCCAACCGCTTGCTTATCCTCCACGGCTTCCTGGACGAAAACGTGCAC
TTTTTCCACACAAACTTCCTCGTCTCCCAACTGATCCGAGCAGGGAAACCTTACCAGCTCCAGATCTACC
CCAACGAGAGACACAGTATTCGCTGCCCCGAGTCGGGCGAGCACTATGAAGTCACGTTGCTGCACTTTCT
ACAGGAATACCTCTAG
